Addgene plasmid #234286: 8061-E49
Purpose: Gateway ORF Entry clone of mouse Tgfb3 with stop codon (for native or N-terminal fusions); C233S/C235S mutations
Depositing lab: Dominic Esposito. Depositing organization: Frederick National Laboratory.
Backbone
  Vector backbone: pDonr-253
  Backbone size w/o insert (bp): 3155
  Vector type: Gateway Entry Clone
Growth in bacteria
  Bacterial resistance: Spectinomycin, 50 μg/mL
  Growth temperature: 37°C
  Growth strain: DH5alpha
  Copy number: High Copy
Gene/Insert
  Gene/Insert name: Tgfb3 C227S/C229S
  Species: M. musculus (mouse)
  Insert size (bp): 1315
  Mutation: C227S/C229S
  Entrez Gene: Tgfb3 (a.k.a. TGF-beta-3, Tgfb-3)
  Cloning method: Gateway Cloning
  Sequencing primers: 5′ M13F 23-mer (5'-CCCAGTCACGACGTTGTAAAACG); 3′ attLR 23-mer (5'-TAACATCAGAGATTTTGAGACAC)
Terms and licenses: Academic/Nonprofit Terms; Industry Terms: Not Available to Industry
How to cite: 8061-E49 was a gift from Dominic Esposito (Addgene plasmid # 234286 ; http://n2t.net/addgene:234286 ; RRID:Addgene_234286)
