[The description below was written by a language model from this plasmid's Addgene catalogue record and pLannotate feature annotations shown in this document.]
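Description:
8061-E49 is a Gateway entry clone built in the pDonr-253 donor backbone, carrying the mouse Tgfb3 open reading frame for transfer into destination vectors by LR recombination. It is propagated in E. coli as a high-copy plasmid from a ColE1/pUC-type origin and is selected with spectinomycin through the aadA (SmR) aminoglycoside adenylyltransferase gene. The sequenced record is 4,448 nt, consistent with the stated backbone plus an insert of about 1.3 kb. Other annotated backbone elements include rrnB T1 and T2 terminators upstream of the cassette, which insulate the insert from read-through transcription, an incP oriT, a T7 promoter downstream of the insert and pointing back toward it, and small remnants of lacI, lacZα, a gentamicin resistance gene and pUC cloning sites.

The Tgfb3 coding sequence lies between two attL recombination sites. The annotation software labels both as attL3, so the record does not clearly resolve the exact site variants. A short partial match to a TEV protease site is annotated just upstream of the ORF, but it is only a fragment and the catalogue entry does not describe it. The ORF retains its stop codon, so the clone is meant for native expression or N-terminal fusions supplied by the destination vector, not C-terminal tagging. As an entry clone it has no expression promoter for the insert. The insert carries two cysteine-to-serine substitutions, but the record is internally inconsistent on numbering: the purpose statement gives C233S/C235S, while the insert name and mutation field give C227S/C229S. The functional rationale for the mutations is not stated.
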