Features (pLannotate 1.2.2; 17 found; start..end, strand, type, name):
    121..213     +  CDS            lacI (fragment): lac repressor; lacI; The lac repressor binds to the lac operator to inhibit transcription in E. coli. This inhibition can be relieved by adding lactose or isopropyl-β-D-thiogalactopyranoside (IPTG).
    268..295     -  terminator     rrnB T2 terminator: transcription terminator T2 from the E. coli rrnB gene
    427..470     +  terminator     rrnB T1 terminator: Escherichia coli rrnB; transcription terminator T1 from the E. coli rrnB gene
    517..553     -  CDS            lacZα (fragment): LacZα fragment of β-galactosidase; lacZ fragment
    570..665     +  protein_bind   attL3: mutant version of attL; recombination site for the Gateway® LR reaction LR Clonase™
    668..684     +  CDS            TEV site (fragment): tobacco etch virus (TEV) protease recognition and cleavage site
    698..1927    +  CDS            Tgfb3: TGFB3_MOUSE - Experimental evidence at protein level: Swiss-Prot protein existence level 1. Transforming growth factor beta-3: Multifunctional protein that regulates embryogenesis and cell differentiation and is required in various processes such as secondary palate development (PubMed:7493021, PubMed:7493022, PubMed:10433915, PubMed:28912269). Activation into mature form follows different steps: following cleavage of the proprotein in the Golgi apparatus, Latency-associated peptide (LAP) and Transforming growth factor beta-3 (TGF-beta-3) chains remain non-covalently linked rendering TGF-beta-
   1932..2027    -  protein_bind   attL3: mutant version of attL; recombination site for the Gateway® LR reaction LR Clonase™
   2046..2064    -  promoter       T7 promoter: promoter for bacteriophage T7 RNA polymerase
   2254..2277    +  promoter       Pc promoter (fragment): intI1 (promoter lies within the coding sequence); class 1 integron promoter
   2453..2509    +  CDS            GmR (fragment): gentamycin acetyltransferase; aacC1; confers resistance to gentamycin
   2516..3307    +  CDS            SmR: aminoglycoside adenylyltransferase (Murphy, 1985); aadA; confers resistance to spectinomycin and streptomycin
   3311..3348    -  misc_feature   MCS (fragment): pUC18/19 multiple cloning site
   3351..3396    -  CDS            traJ (fragment): oriT-recognizing protein; traJ
   3429..3538    -  oriT           oriT: incP origin of transfer
   3675..3712    +  misc_feature   MCS (fragment): pUC18/19 multiple cloning site
   3798..4386    +  rep_origin     ori: high-copy-number ColE1/pMB1/pBR322/pUC origin of replication
>Addgene plasmid #234286 | 8061-E49 | addgene full sequence | sequence record 468905 | Addgene NGS Result
CTTTCCTGCGTTATCCCCTGATTCTGTGGATAACCGTATTACCGCCTTTGAGTGAGCTGATACCGCTCGC
CGCAGCCGAACGACCGAGCGCAGCGAGTCAGTGAGCGAGGAAGCGGAAGAGCGCCCAATACGCAAACCGC
CTCTCCCCGCGCGTTGGCCGATTCATTAATGCAGCTGGCACGACAGGTTTCCCGACTGGAAAGCGGGCAG
TGAGCGCAACGCAATTAATACGCGTACCGCTAGCCAGGAAGAGTTTGTAGAAACGCAAAAAGGCCATCCG
TCAGGATGGCCTTCTGCTTAGTTTGATGCCTGGCAGTTTATGGCGGGCGTCCTGCCCGCCACCCTCCGGG
CCGTTGCTTCACAACGTTCAAATCCGCTCCCGGCGGATTTGTCCTACTCAGGAGAGCGTTCACCGACAAA
CAACAGATAAAACGAAAGGCCCAGTCTTCCGACTGAGCCTTTCGTTTTATTTGATGCCTGGCAGTTCCCT
ACTCTCGCGTTAACGCTAGCATGGATGTTTTCCCAGTCACGACGTTGTAAAACGACGGCCAGTCTTAAGC
TCGGGCCCCAAATAATGATTTTATTTTGACTGATAGTGACCTGTTCGTTGCAACAAATTGATGAGCAATG
CTTTTTTATAATGCCAACTTTGTACAAAAAAGTTGGCGAAAACCTGTACTTCCAAGGCACCATGAAGATG
CACTTGCAAAGGGCTCTGGTAGTCCTGGCCCTGCTGAACTTGGCCACAATCAGCCTCTCTCTGTCCACTT
GCACCACGTTGGACTTCGGCCACATCAAGAAGAAGAGGGTGGAAGCCATTAGGGGACAGATCTTGAGCAA
GCTCAGGCTCACCAGCCCCCCTGAGCCATCGGTGATGACCCACGTCCCCTATCAGGTCCTGGCACTTTAC
AACAGCACCCGGGAGTTGCTGGAAGAGATGCACGGGGAGAGGGAGGAAGGCTGCACTCAGGAGACCTCGG
AGTCTGAGTACTATGCCAAAGAGATCCATAAATTCGACATGATCCAGGGACTGGCGGAGCACAATGAACT
GGCCGTCTGCCCCAAAGGAATTACCTCTAAGGTTTTTCGTTTCAATGTGTCCTCAGTGGAGAAAAATGGA
ACCAATCTGTTCCGGGCAGAGTTCCGGGTCTTGCGGGTGCCCAACCCCAGCTCCAAGCGCACAGAGCAGA
GAATTGAGCTCTTCCAGATACTTCGACCGGATGAGCACATAGCCAAGCAGCGCTACATAGGTGGCAAGAA
TCTGCCCACAAGGGGCACCGCTGAATGGCTGTCTTTCGATGTCACTGACACTGTGCGCGAGTGGCTGTTG
AGGAGAGAGTCCAACTTGGGTCTGGAAATCAGCATCCACAGTCCATCTCACACCTTTCAGCCCAATGGAG
ACATACTGGAAAATGTTCATGAGGTGATGGAAATCAAATTCAAAGGAGTGGACAATGAAGATGACCATGG
CCGTGGAGACCTGGGGCGTCTCAAGAAGCAAAAGGATCACCACAACCCACACCTGATCCTCATGATGATC
CCCCCACACCGACTGGACAGCCCAGGCCAGGGCAGTCAGAGGAAGAAGAGGGCCCTGGACACCAATTACT
GCTTCCGCAACCTGGAGGAGAACTGCTGTGTACGCCCCCTTTATATTGACTTCCGGCAGGATCTAGGCTG
GAAATGGGTCCACGAACCTAAGGGTTACTATGCCAACTTCTGCTCAGGCCCTTGCCCATACCTCCGCAGC
GCAGACACAACCCATAGCACGGTGCTTGGACTATACAACACCCTGAACCCAGAGGCGTCTGCCTCGCCAT
GCTGCGTCCCCCAGGACCTGGAGCCCCTGACCATCTTGTACTATGTGGGCAGAACCCCCAAGGTGGAGCA
GCTGTCCAACATGGTGGTGAAGTCGTGTAAGTGCAGCTAATCAACTTTCTTGTACAAAGTTGGCATTATA
AGAAAGCATTGCTTATCAATTTGTTGCAACGAACAGGTCACTATCAGTCAAAATAAAATCATTATTTGCC
ATCCAGCTGATATCCCCTATAGTGAGTCGTATTACATGGTCATAGCTGTTTCCTGGCAGCTCTGGCCCGT
GTCTCAAAATCTCTGATGTTACATTGCACAAGATAAAAATATATCATCATGCCTCCTCTAGACCAGCCAG
GACAGAAATGCCTCGACTTCGCTGCTACCCAAGGTTGCCGGGTGACGCACACCGTGGAAACGGATGAAGG
CACGAACCCAGTGGACATAAGCCTGTTCGGTTCGTAAGCTGTAATGCAAGTAGCGTATGCGCTCACGCAA
CTGGTCCAGAACCTTGACCGAACGCAGCGGTGGTAACGGCGCAGTGGCGGTTTTCATGGCTTGTTATGAC
TGTTTTTTTGGGGTACAGTCTATGCCTCGGGCATCCAAGCAGCAAGCGCGTTACGCCGTGGGTCGATGTT
TGATGTTATGGAGCAGCAACGATGTTACGCAGCAGGGCAGTCGCCCTAAAACAAAGTTAAACATTATGAG
GGAAGCGGTGATCGCCGAAGTATCGACTCAACTATCAGAGGTAGTTGGCGTCATCGAGCGCCATCTCGAA
CCGACGTTGCTGGCCGTACATTTGTACGGCTCCGCAGTGGATGGCGGCCTGAAGCCACACAGTGATATTG
ATTTGCTGGTTACGGTGACCGTAAGGCTTGATGAAACAACGCGGCGAGCTTTGATCAACGACCTTTTGGA
AACTTCGGCTTCCCCTGGAGAGAGCGAGATTCTCCGCGCTGTAGAAGTCACCATTGTTGTGCACGACGAC
ATCATTCCGTGGCGTTATCCAGCTAAGCGCGAACTGCAATTTGGAGAATGGCAGCGCAATGACATTCTTG
CAGGTATCTTCGAGCCAGCCACGATCGACATTGATCTGGCTATCTTGCTGACAAAAGCAAGAGAACATAG
CGTTGCCTTGGTAGGTCCAGCGGCGGAGGAACTCTTTGATCCGGTTCCTGAACAGGATCTATTTGAGGCG
CTAAATGAAACCTTAACGCTATGGAACTCGCCGCCCGACTGGGCTGGCGATGAGCGAAATGTAGTGCTTA
CGTTGTCCCGCATTTGGTACAGCGCAGTAACCGGCAAAATCGCGCCGAAGGATGTCGCTGCCGACTGGGC
AATGGAGCGCCTGCCGGCCCAGTATCAGCCCGTCATACTTGAAGCTAGACAGGCTTATCTTGGACAAGAA
GAAGATCGCTTGGCCTCGCGCGCAGATCAGTTGGAAGAATTTGTCCACTACGTGAAAGGCGAGATCACCA
AGGTAGTCGGCAAATAACCCTCGACTCTAGAGGATCCCCGGGTACCGAGCTCGAATTCCGTGATAGGTGG
GCTGCCCTTCCTGGTTGGCTTGGTTTCATCAGCCATCCGCTTGCCCTCATCTGTTACGCCGGCGGTAGCC
GGCCAGCCTCGCAGAGCAGGATTCCCGTTGAGCACCGCCAGGTGCGAATAAGGGACAGTGAAGAAGGAAC
ACCCGCTCGCGGGTGGGCCTACTTCACCTATCCTGCCCGGCTGACGCCGTTGGATACACCAAGGAAAGTC
TACACGAACCCTTTGGCAAAATCCTGTATATCGTGCGAAAAAGGATGGATATACCGAAAAAATCGCTATA
ATGACCCCGAAGCAGGGTTATGCAGCGGAAAACGGAATTCGAGCTCGGTACCCGGGGATCCTCTAGAGTC
GAGCCACCCATGACCAAAATCCCTTAACGTGAGTTACGCGTCGTTCCACTGAGCGTCAGACCCCGTAGAA
AAGATCAAAGGATCTTCTTGAGATCCTTTTTTTCTGCGCGTAATCTGCTGCTTGCAAACAAAAAAACCAC
CGCTACCAGCGGTGGTTTGTTTGCCGGATCAAGAGCTACCAACTCTTTTTCCGAAGGTAACTGGCTTCAG
CAGAGCGCAGATACCAAATACTGTTCTTCTAGTGTAGCCGTAGTTAGGCCACCACTTCAAGAACTCTGTA
GCACCGCCTACATACCTCGCTCTGCTAATCCTGTTACCAGTGGCTGCTGCCAGTGGCGATAAGTCGTGTC
TTACCGGGTTGGACTCAAGACGATAGTTACCGGATAAGGCGCAGCGGTCGGGCTGAACGGGGGGTTCGTG
CACACAGCCCAGCTTGGAGCGAACGACCTACACCGAACTGAGATACCTACAGCGTGAGCTATGAGAAAGC
GCCACGCTTCCCGAAGGGAGAAAGGCGGACAGGTATCCGGTAAGCGGCAGGGTCGGAACAGGAGAGCGCA
CGAGGGAGCTTCCAGGGGGAAACGCCTGGTATCTTTATAGTCCTGTCGGGTTTCGCCACCTCTGACTTGA
GCGTCGATTTTTGTGATGCTCGTCAGGGGGGCGGAGCCTATGGAAAAACGCCAGCAACGCGGCCTTTTTA
CGGTTCCTGGCCTTTTGCTGGCCTTTTGCTCACATGTT
